>Addgene plasmid #125683 | pPAICS-2XStrep | addgene full sequence | sequence record 245741 | Addgene NGS Result
TCAATATTGGCCATTAGCCATATTATTCATTGGTTATATAGCATAAATCAATATTGGCTATTGGCCATTG
CATACGTTGTATCTATATCATAATATGTACATTTATATTGGCTCATGTCCAATATGACCGCCATGTTGGC
ATTGATTATTGACTAGTTATTAATAGTAATCAATTACGGGGTCATTAGTTCATAGCCCATATATGGAGTT
CCGCGTTACATAACTTACGGTAAATGGCCCGCCTGGCTGACCGCCCAACGACCCCCGCCCATTGACGTCA
ATAATGACGTATGTTCCCATAGTAACGCCAATAGGGACTTTCCATTGACGTCAATGGGTGGAGTATTTAC
GGTAAACTGCCCACTTGGCAGTACATCAAGTGTATCATATGCCAAGTCCGCCCCCTATTGACGTCAATGA
CGGTAAATGGCCCGCCTGGCATTATGCCCAGTACATGACCTTACGGGACTTTCCTACTTGGCAGTACATC
TACGTATTAGTCATCGCTATTACCATGGTGATGCGGTTTTGGCAGTACACCAATGGGCGTGGATAGCGGT
TTGACTCACGGGGATTTCCAAGTCTCCACCCCATTGACGTCAATGGGAGTTTGTTTTGGCACCAAAATCA
ACGGGACTTTCCAAAATGTCGTAACAACTGCGATCGCCCGCCCCGTTGACGCAAATGGGCGGTAGGCGTG
TACGGTGGGAGGTCTATATAAGCAGAGCTCGTTTAGTGAACCGTCAGATCACTAGAAGCTTTATTGCGGT
AGTTTATCACAGTTAAATTGCTAACGCAGTCAGTGCTTCTGACACAACAGTCTCGAACTTAAGCTGCAGT
GACTCTCTTAAGGTAGCCTTGCAGAAGTTGGTCGTGAGGCACTGGGCAGGTAAGTATCAAGGTTACAAGA
CAGGTTTAAGGAGACCAATAGAAACTGGGCTTGTCGAGACAGAGAAGACTCTTGCGTTTCTGATAGGCAC
CTATTGGTCTTACTGACATCCACTTTGCCTTTCTCTCCACAGGTGTCCACTCCCAGTTCAATTACAGCTC
TTAAGGCTAGAGTACTTAATACGACTCACTATAGGCTAGCCTCGAGATGGCGACAGCTGAGGTACTGAAC
ATTGGTAAAAAATTATATGAGGGTAAAACAAAAGAAGTCTACGAATTGTTAGACAGTCCAGGAAAAGTCC
TCCTGCAGTCCAAGGACCAGATTACAGCAGGAAATGCAGCTAGAAAAAACCACCTGGAAGGAAAAGCTGC
AATCTCAAATAAAATCACCAGTTGTATTTTTCAGTTATTACAGGAAGCAGGTATTAAAACTGCCTTCACC
AGAAAATGTGGGGAGACAGCTTTCATTGCACCGCAGTGTGAAATGATTCCAATTGAATGGGTTTGCAGAA
GAATAGCAACTGGTTCTTTTCTCAAAAGAAATCCTGGTGTCAAGGAAGGATATAAGTTTTACCCACCTAA
AGTGGAGTTGTTTTTCAAGGATGATGCCAATAATGACCCACAGTGGTCTGAGGAACAGCTGATTGCTGCA
AAATTTTGCTTTGCTGGACTTCTTATAGGCCAGACTGAAGTGGATATCATGAGTCATGCTACACAGGCTA
TATTTGAAATACTGGAGAAATCCTGGTTGCCCCAGAATTGTACACTGGTTGATATGAAGATTGAATTTGG
TGTTGATGTAACCACCAAAGAAATTGTTCTTGCTGATGTTATTGACAATGATTCCTGGAGACTCTGGCCA
TCAGGAGATCGAAGCCAACAGAAAGACAAACAGTCTTATCGGGACCTCAAAGAAGTAACTCCTGAAGGGC
TCCAAATGGTAAAGAAAAACTTTGAGTGGGTTGCAGAGAGAGTAGAGTTGCTCTTGAAATCAGAAAGTCA
GTGCAGGGTTGTGGTGTTGATGGGCTCTACTTCTGATCTTGGTCACTGTGAAAAAATCAAGAAGGCCTGT
GGAAATTTTGGCATTCCATGTGAACTTCGAGTAACATCTGCGCATAAAGGACCAGATGAAACTCTGAGGA
TTAAAGCTGAGTATGAAGGGGATGGCATTCCTACTGTATTTGTGGCAGTGGCAGGCAGAAGTAATGGTTT
GGGACCAGTGATGTCTGGGAACACTGCATATCCAGTTATCAGCTGTCCTCCCCTCACACCAGACTGGGGA
GTTCAGGATGTGTGGTCTTCTCTTCGACTACCCAGTGGTCTTGGCTGTTCAACCGTACTCTCTCCAGAAG
GATCAGCTCAATTTGCTGCTCAGATATTTGGGTTAAGCAACCATTTGGTATGGAGCAAACTGCGAGCAAG
CATTTTGAACACATGGATTTCCTTGAAGCAGGCTGACAAGAAAATCAGAGAATGTAATTTACCACCGGTC
GCCACCGGGAGCGCTTGGAGCCACCCGCAGTTCGAAAAAGGTGGAGGTTCTGGCGGTGGATCGGGAGGTT
CAGCGTGGAGCCACCCGCAGTTCGAGAAATAAAGCGCGGCCGCTTCCCTTTAGTGAGGGTTAATGCTTCG
AGCAGACATGATAAGATACATTGATGAGTTTGGACAAACCACAACTAGAATGCAGTGAAAAAAATGCTTT
ATTTGTGAAATTTGTGATGCTATTGCTTTATTTGTAACCATTATAAGCTGCAATAAACAAGTTAACAACA
ACAATTGCATTCATTTTATGTTTCAGGTTCAGGGGGAGATGTGGGAGGTTTTTTAAAGCAAGTAAAACCT
CTACAAATGTGGTAAAATCCGATAAGGATCGATCCGGGCTGGCGTAATAGCGAAGAGGCCCGCACCGATC
GCCCTTCCCAACAGTTGCGCAGCCTGAATGGCGAATGG
[124 nt withheld, positions 2839-2962]
C
[91 nt withheld, positions 2964-3054]
A
[49 nt withheld, positions 3056-3104]
CCTTTGACGTTGGAGTCCACGTTCTTT
[37 nt withheld, positions 3132-3168]
ACCCTATCTCGGTCTATTCTTTTGATTTATAAGGGATTTTGCCGATTTCGGCCTATTGGTTAAAAAATGA
GCTGATTTAACAAAAATTTAACGCGAATTTTAACAAAATATTAACGCTTACAATTTCCTGATGCGGTATT
TTCTCCTTACGCATCTGTGCGGTATTTCACACCGCATACGCGGATCTGCGCAGCACCATGGCCTGAAATA
ACCTCTGAAAGAGGAACTTGGTTAGGTACCTTCTGAGGCGGAAAGAACCAGCTGTGGAATGTGTGTCAGT
TAGGGTGTGGAAAGTCCCCAGGCTCCCCAGCAGGCAGAAGTATGCAAAGCATGCATCTCAATTAGTCAGC
AACCAGGTGTGGAAAGTCCCCAGGCTCCCCAGCAGGCAGAAGTATGCAAAGCATGCATCTCAATTAGTCA
GCAACCATAGTCCCGCCCCTAACTCCGCCCATCCCGCCCCTAACTCCGCCCAGTTCCGCCCATTCTCCGC
CCCATGGCTGACTAATTTTTTTTATTTATGCAGAGGCCGAGGCCGCCTCGGCCTCTGAGCTATTCCAGAA
GTAGTGAGGAGGCTTTTTTGGAGGCCTAGGCTTTTGCAAAAAGCTTGATTCTTCTGACACAACAGTCTCG
AACTTAAGGCTAGAGCCACCATGATTGAACAAGATGGATTGCACGCAGGTTCTCCGGCCGCTTGGGTGGA
GAGGCTATTCGGCTATGACTGGGCACAACAGACAATCGGCTGCTCTGATGCCGCCGTGTTCCGGCTGTCA
GCGCAGGGGCGCCCGGTTCTTTTTGTCAAGACCGACCTGTCCGGTGCCCTGAATGAACTGCAGGACGAGG
CAGCGCGGCTATCGTGGCTGGCCACGACGGGCGTTCCTTGCGCAGCTGTGCTCGACGTTGTCACTGAAGC
GGGAAGGGACTGGCTGCTATTGGGCGAAGTGCCGGGGCAGGATCTCCTGTCATCTCACCTTGCTCCTGCC
GAGAAAGTATCCATCATGGCTGATGCAATGCGGCGGCTGCATACGCTTGATCCGGCTACCTGCCCATTCG
ACCACCAAGCGAAACATCGCATCGAGCGAGCACGTACTCGGATGGAAGCCGGTCTTGTCGATCAGGATGA
TCTGGACGAAGAGCATCAGGGGCTCGCGCCAGCCGAACTGTTCGCCAGGCTCAAGGCGCGCATGCCCGAC
GGCGAGGATCTCGTCGTGACCCATGGCGATGCCTGCTTGCCGAATATCATGGTGGAAAATGGCCGCTTTT
CTGGATTCATCGACTGTGGCCGGCTGGGTGTGGCGGACCGCTATCAGGACATAGCGTTGGCTACCCGTGA
TATTGCTGAAGAGCTTGGCGGCGAATGGGCTGACCGCTTCCTCGTGCTTTACGGTATCGCCGCTCCCGAT
TCGCAGCGCATCGCCTTCTATCGCCTTCTTGACGAGTTCTTCTGAGCGGGACTCTGGGGTTCGAAATGAC
CGACCAAGCGACGCCCAACCTGCCATCACGATGGCCGCAATAAAATATCTTTATTTTCATTACATCTGTG
TGTTGGTTTTTTGTGTGAATCGATAGCGATAAGGATCCGCGTATGGTGCACTCTCAGTACAATCTGCTCT
GATGCCGCATAGTTAAGCCAGCCCCGACACCCGCCAACACCCGCTGACGCGCCCTGACGGGCTTGTCTGC
TCCCGGCATCCGCTTACAGACAAGCTGTGACCGTCTCCGGGAGCTGCATGTGTCAGAGGTTTTCACCGTC
ATCACCGAAACGCGCGAGACGAAAGGGCCTCGTGATACGCCTATTTTTATAGGTTAATGTCATGATAATA
ATGGTTTCTTAGACGTCAGGTGGCACTTTTCGGGGAAATGTGCGCGGAACCCCTATTTGTTTATTTTTCT
AAATACATTCAAATATGTATCCGCTCATGAGACAATAACCCTGATAAATGCTTCAATAATATTGAAAAAG
GAAGAGTATGAGTATTCAACATTTCCGTGTCGCCCTTATTCCCTTTTTTGCGGCATTTTGCCTTCCTGTT
TTTGCTCACCCAGAAACGCTGGTGAAAGTAAAAGATGCTGAAGATCAGTTGGGTGCACGAGTGGGTTACA
TCGAACTGGATCTCAACAGCGGTAAGATCCTTGAGAGTTTTCGCCCCGAAGAACGTTTTCCAATGATGAG
CACTTTTAAAGTTCTGCTATGTGGCGCGGTATTATCCCGTATTGACGCCGGGCAAGAGCAACTCGGTCGC
CGCATACACTATTCTCAGAATGACTTGGTTGAGTACTCACCAGTCACAGAAAAGCATCTTACGGATGGCA
TGACAGTAAGAGAATTATGCAGTGCTGCCATAACCATGAGTGATAACACTGCGGCCAACTTACTTCTGAC
AACGATCGGAGGACCGAAGGAGCTAACCGCTTTTTTGCACAACATGGGGGATCATGTAACTCGCCTTGAT
CGTTGGGAACCGGAGCTGAATGAAGCCATACCAAACGACGAGCGTGACACCACGATGCCTGTAGCAATGG
CAACAACGTTGCGCAAACTATTAACTGGCGAACTACTTACTCTAGCTTCCCGGCAACAATTAATAGACTG
GATGGAGGCGGATAAAGTTGCAGGACCACTTCTGCGCTCGGCCCTTCCGGCTGGCTGGTTTATTGCTGAT
AAATCTGGAGCCGGTGAGCGTGGGTCTCGCGGTATCATTGCAGCACTGGGGCCAGATGGTAAGCCCTCCC
GTATCGTAGTTATCTACACGACGGGGAGTCAGGCAACTATGGATGAACGAAATAGACAGATCGCTGAGAT
AGGTGCCTCACTGATTAAGCATTGGTAACTGTCAGACCAAGTTTACTCATATATACTTTAGATTGATTTA
AAACTTCATTTTTAATTTAAAAGGATCTAGGTGAAGATCCTTTTTGATAATCTCATGACCAAAATCCCTT
AACGTGAGTTTTCGTTCCACTGAGCGTCAGACCCCGTAGAAAAGATCAAAGGATCTTCTTGAGATCCTTT
TTTTCTGCGCGTAATCTGCTGCTTGCAAACAAAAAAACCACCGCTACCAGCGGTGGTTTGTTTGCCGGAT
CAAGAGCTACCAACTCTTTTTCCGAAGGTAACTGGCTTCAGCAGAGCGCAGATACCAAATACTGTTCTTC
TAGTGTAGCCGTAGTTAGGCCACCACTTCAAGAACTCTGTAGCACCGCCTACATACCTCGCTCTGCTAAT
CCTGTTACCAGTGGCTGCTGCCAGTGGCGATAAGTCGTGTCTTACCGGGTTGGACTCAAGACGATAGTTA
CCGGATAAGGCGCAGCGGTCGGGCTGAACGGGGGGTTCGTGCACACAGCCCAGCTTGGAGCGAACGACCT
ACACCGAACTGAGATACCTACAGCGTGAGCTATGAGAAAGCGCCACGCTTCCCGAAGGGAGAAAGGCGGA
CAGGTATCCGGTAAGCGGCAGGGTCGGAACAGGAGAGCGCACGAGGGAGCTTCCAGGGGGAAACGCCTGG
TATCTTTATAGTCCTGTCGGGTTTCGCCACCTCTGACTTGAGCGTCGATTTTTGTGATGCTCGTCAGGGG
GGCGGAGCCTATGGAAAAACGCCAGCAACGCGGCCTTTTTACGGTTCCTGGCCTTTTGCTGGCCTTTTGC
TCACATGGCTCGACAGATCT
Features (pLannotate 1.2.2; 20 found; start..end, strand, type, name):
    140..517     +  enhancer       CMV enhancer: human cytomegalovirus immediate early enhancer
    518..729     +  promoter       CMV promoter: human cytomegalovirus (CMV) immediate early promoter
    890..1022    +  intron         chimeric intron: chimera between introns from human β-globin and immunoglobulin heavy chain genes
   1067..1085    +  promoter       T7 promoter: promoter for bacteriophage T7 RNA polymerase
   1097..2371    +  CDS            PAICS: PUR6_HUMAN - Also known as ADE2, AIRC, PAIS. Experimental evidence at protein level: Swiss-Prot protein existence level 1. From Homo sapiens (Human).
   2390..2479    +  CDS            Twin-Strep-tag: two Strep-Tag®II moieties connected by a linker for enhanced binding to Strep-Tactin®, an engineered form of streptavidin (Schmidt et al., 2013)
   2497..2514    -  promoter       T3 promoter (fragment): promoter for bacteriophage T3 RNA polymerase
   2532..2653    -  polyA_signal   SV40 poly(A) signal: SV40 polyadenylation signal
   2676..2744    -  CDS            large T antigen (fragment): large T antigen from SV40 (simian virus 40)
   2768..2835    +  CDS            lacZα (fragment): LacZα fragment of β-galactosidase; lacZ fragment
   2839..3267    +  rep_origin     f1 ori (sequence partly withheld): f1 bacteriophage origin of replication; arrow indicates direction of (+) strand synthesis
   3295..3346    -  misc_feature   bom (fragment): basis of mobility region from pBR322
   3411..3768    +  promoter       SV40 promoter: SV40 enhancer and early promoter
   3819..4610    +  CDS            neo: KKA2_KLEPN - Also known as kan, nptII. Experimental evidence at protein level: Swiss-Prot protein existence level 1. Resistance to kanamycin, neomycin, paromomycin, ribostamycin, butirosin and gentamicin B. From Klebsiella pneumoniae.
   4677..4725    +  polyA_signal   poly(A) signal: synthetic polyadenylation signal
   4745..4799    -  misc_feature   bom (fragment): basis of mobility region from pBR322
   4901..4936    -  CDS            rop (fragment): Rop protein, which maintains plasmids at low copy number; rop
   5031..5135    +  promoter       AmpR promoter: bla
   5136..5996    +  CDS            AmpR: β-lactamase; bla; confers resistance to ampicillin, carbenicillin, and related antibiotics
   6167..6755    +  rep_origin     ori: high-copy-number ColE1/pMB1/pBR322/pUC origin of replication
