[The description below was written by a language model from this plasmid's Addgene catalogue record and pLannotate feature annotations shown in this document.]
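Description:
pPAICS-2XStrep is a 6,828 bp mammalian expression plasmid built on the pCI-neo backbone, which was modified by adding a 2X Strep-tag II coding segment at the end of the multiple cloning site. It is propagated in E. coli through a high-copy ColE1/pUC-type origin and selected with ampicillin via the β-lactamase gene. An f1 origin is also present, which in principle allows single-stranded DNA production. For selection in mammalian cells, a separate cassette places the neomycin phosphotransferase gene under the SV40 enhancer/early promoter with a synthetic polyadenylation signal, conferring G418 resistance and permitting isolation of stable transfectants.

The payload is the 1,275 bp human PAICS coding sequence. PAICS is the bifunctional enzyme of de novo purine biosynthesis that combines phosphoribosylaminoimidazole carboxylase and phosphoribosylaminoimidazolesuccinocarboxamide synthase activities. It was inserted by restriction cloning, with the NheI site retained and the EcoRI site destroyed. Transcription is driven by the human cytomegalovirus immediate early enhancer and promoter, followed by a chimeric β-globin/immunoglobulin intron that generally improves mRNA processing and expression, and it ends at an SV40 polyadenylation signal. A T7 promoter lies just upstream of the open reading frame, and a T3 promoter fragment lies downstream in the opposite orientation. The Twin-Strep-tag annotated shortly after PAICS supplies a C-terminal fusion of two linked Strep-tag II units, which bind Strep-Tactin with enhanced affinity.

The construct is intended to express tagged human PAICS in mammalian cells for affinity purification. The associated work concerned mapping post-translational modifications of de novo purine biosynthetic enzymes.
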