Addgene plasmid #125683: pPAICS-2XStrep
Purpose: expresses human PAICS protein with a C-terminal 2XStrep affinity tag
Depositing lab: Stephen Benkovic. Depositing organization: Pennsylvania State University. Publication: Mapping Post-Translational Modifications of de Novo Purine Biosynthetic Enzymes: Implications for Pathway Regulation. Liu C, Knudsen GM, Pedley AM, He J, Johnson JL, Yaron TM, Cantley LC, Benkovic SJ. J Proteome Res. 2019 May 3;18(5):2078-2087. doi: 10.1021/acs.jproteome.8b00969. Epub 2019 Apr 18. PubMed 30964683.
Backbone
  Vector backbone: pCI-neo
  Backbone manufacturer: Clontech
  Backbone size w/o insert (bp): 5472
  Total vector size (bp): 6828
  Modifications to backbone: addition of 2X Strep-tag II by restriction cloning at the end of the MCS
  Vector type: Mammalian Expression
  Selectable markers: Neomycin (select with G418)
Growth in bacteria
  Bacterial resistance: Ampicillin, 100 μg/mL
  Growth temperature: 37°C
  Growth strain: DH5alpha
  Copy number: Unknown
Gene/Insert
  Gene/Insert name: PAICS (alt name: phosphoribosylaminoimidazole carboxylase and phosphoribosylaminoimidazolesuccinocarboxamide synthase)
  Species: H. sapiens (human)
  Insert size (bp): 1275
  Entrez Gene: PAICS (a.k.a. ADE2, ADE2H1, AIRC, PAICSD, PAIS)
  Promoter: CMV
  Tag / fusion protein: 2X Strep-Tag II (C terminal on backbone)
  Cloning method: Restriction Enzyme; 5′ cloning site NheI (not destroyed); 3′ cloning site EcoRI (destroyed during cloning)
  Sequencing primers: 5′ GAC ATC CAC TTT GCC TTT CT
Terms and licenses: Academic/Nonprofit Terms; Industry Terms: Not Available to Industry
How to cite: pPAICS-2XStrep was a gift from Stephen Benkovic (Addgene plasmid # 125683 ; http://n2t.net/addgene:125683 ; RRID:Addgene_125683)
